>Addgene plasmid #47993 | pICH41264 | depositor full sequence | sequence record 68993 | Full Sequence
GTGGCTCTTCAGTGGACGAAAGGGCCTCGTGATACGCCTATTTTTATAGGTTAATGTCATGATAATAATG
GTTTCTTAGACGTCAGGTGGCACTTTTCGGGGAAATGTGCGCGGAACCCCTATTTGTTTATTTTTCTAAA
TACATTCAAATATGTATCCGCTCATGAGACAATAACCCTGATAAATGCTTCAATAATATTGAAAAAGGAA
GAGTATGCGCTCACGCAACTGGTCCAGAACCTTGACCGAACGCAGCGGTGGTAACGGCGCAGTGGCGGTT
TTCATGGCTTGTTATGACTGTTTTTTTGGGGTACAGTCTATGCCTCGGGCATCCAAGCAGCAAGCGCGTT
ACGCCGTGGGTCGATGTTTGATGTTATGGAGCAGCAACGATGTTACGCAGCAGGGCAGTCGCCCTAAAAC
AAAGTTAAACATCATGAGGGAAGCGGTGATCGCCGAAGTATCGACTCAACTATCAGAGGTAGTTGGCGTC
ATCGAGCGCCATCTCGAACCGACGTTGCTGGCCGTACATTTGTACGGCTCCGCAGTGGATGGCGGCCTGA
AGCCACACAGCGATATTGATTTGCTGGTTACGGTGACCGTAAGGCTTGATGAAACAACGCGGCGAGCTTT
GATCAACGACCTTTTGGAAACTTCGGCTTCCCCTGGAGAGAGCGAGATTCTCCGCGCTGTAGAAGTCACC
ATTGTTGTGCACGACGACATCATTCCGTGGCGTTATCCAGCTAAGCGCGAACTGCAATTTGGAGAATGGC
AGCGCAATGACATTCTTGCAGGTATCTTCGAGCCAGCCACGATCGACATTGATCTGGCTATCTTGCTGAC
AAAAGCAAGAGAACATAGCGTTGCCTTGGTAGGTCCAGCGGCGGAGGAACTCTTTGATCCGGTTCCTGAA
CAGGATCTATTTGAGGCGCTAAATGAAACCTTAACGCTATGGAACTCGCCGCCCGACTGGGCTGGCGATG
AGCGAAATGTAGTGCTTACGTTGTCCCGCATTTGGTACAGCGCAGTAACCGGCAAAATCGCGCCGAAGGA
TGTCGCTGCCGACTGGGCAATGGAGCGCCTGCCGGCCCAGTATCAGCCCGTCATACTTGAAGCTAGACAG
GCTTATCTTGGACAAGAAGAAGATCGCTTGGCCTCGCGCGCAGATCAGTTGGAAGAATTTGTCCATTACG
TAAAAGGCGAGATCACCAAGGTAGTCGGCAAATAACTGTCAGACCAAGTTTACTCATATATACTTTAGAT
TGATTTAAAACTTCATTTTTAATTTAAAAGGATCTAGGTGAAGATCCTTTTTGATAATCTCATGACCAAA
ATCCCTTAACGTGAGTTTTCGTTCCACTGAGCGTCAGACCCCGTAGAAAAGATCAAAGGATCTTCTTGAG
ATCCTTTTTTTCTGCGCGTAATCTGCTGCTTGCAAACAAAAAAACCACCGCTACCAGCGGTGGTTTGTTT
GCCGGATCAAGAGCTACCAACTCTTTTTCCGAAGGTAACTGGCTTCAGCAGAGCGCAGATACCAAATACT
GTCCTTCTAGTGTAGCCGTAGTTAGGCCACCACTTCAAGAACTCTGTAGCACCGCCTACATACCTCGCTC
TGCTAATCCTGTTACCAGTGGCTGCTGCCAGTGGCGATAAGTCGTGTCTTACCGGGTTGGACTCAAGACG
ATAGTTACCGGATAAGGCGCAGCGGTCGGGCTGAACGGGGGGTTCGTGCACACAGCCCAGCTTGGAGCGA
ACGACCTACACCGAACTGAGATACCTACAGCGTGAGCTATGAGAAAGCGCCACGCTTCCCGAAGGGAGAA
AGGCGGACAGGTATCCGGTAAGCGGCAGGGTCGGAACAGGAGAGCGCACGAGGGAGCTTCCAGGGGGAAA
CGCCTGGTATCTTTATAGTCCTGTCGGGTTTCGCCACCTCTGACTTGAGCGTCGATTTTTGTGATGCTCG
TCAGGGGGGCGGAGCCTATGGAAAAACGCCAGCAACGCGGCCTTTTTACGGTTCCTGGCCTTTTGCTGGC
CTTTTGCTCACATGTTCTTTCCTGCGTTATCCCCTGATTCTGTGGATAACCGTATTACCGCCTTTGAGTG
AGCTGATACCGCTCGCCGCAGCCGAACGACCGAGCGCAGCGAGTCAGTGAGCGAGGAAGCGGAAGAGCGC
CCAATACGCAAACCGCCTCTCCCCGCGCGTTGGCCGATTCATTAATCACTCTGTGGTCTCAAGGTTTGTC
TTCGCAGCTGGCACGACAGGTTTCCCGACTGGAAAGCGGGCAGTGAGCGCAACGCAATTAATGTGAGTTA
GCTCACTCATTAGGCACCCCAGGCTTTACACTTTATGCTTCCGGCTCGTATGTTGTGTGGAATTGTGAGC
GGATAACAATTTCACACAGGAAACAGCTATGACCATGATTACGCCAAGCTTGCATGCCTGCAGGTCGACT
CTAGAGGATCCCCGGGTACCGAGCTCGAATTCACTGGCCGTCGTTTTACAACGTCGTGACTGGGAAAACC
CTGGCGTTACCCAACTTAATCGCCTTGCAGCACATCCCCCTTTCGCCAGCTGGCGTAATAGCGAAGAGGC
CCGCACCGATCGCCCTTCCCAACAGTTGCGCAGCCTGAATGGCGAATGGCGCCTGATGCGGTATTTTCTC
CTTACGCATCTGTGCGGTATTTCACACCGCATATGGTGCACTCTCAGTACAATCTGCTCTGATGCCGCAT
AGTTAAGCCAGCCCCGACACCCGCCAACACCCGCTGACGCGCCCTGACGGGCTTGTCTGCTCCCGGCATC
CGCTTACAGACAAGCTGTGACGAAGACAAGCTTTGAGACCACGAA
Features (pLannotate 1.2.2; 12 found; start..end, strand, type, name):
    110..214     +  promoter       AmpR promoter: bla
    205..285     -  CDS            int (fragment): INT2_ECOLX - Protein inferred from homology: Swiss-Prot protein existence level 3. Putative integrase believed to be involved in the insertion of antibiotic resistance genes into plasmids and transposons. From Escherichia coli.
    371..427     +  CDS            GmR (fragment): gentamycin acetyltransferase; aacC1; confers resistance to gentamycin
    434..1222    +  CDS            aadA: S3AD_ECOLX - Experimental evidence at protein level: Swiss-Prot protein existence level 1. Mediates bacterial resistance to the antibiotics streptomycin and spectinomycin. From Escherichia coli.
   1396..1984    +  rep_origin     ori: high-copy-number ColE1/pMB1/pBR322/pUC origin of replication
   2167..2283    +  CDS            lacI (fragment): LACI_ECOLI - Experimental evidence at protein level: Swiss-Prot protein existence level 1. Repressor of the lactose operon. Binds allolactose as an inducer. From Escherichia coli (strain K12).
   2299..2320    +  protein_bind   CAP binding site: CAP binding activates transcription in the presence of cAMP. E. coli catabolite activator protein
   2335..2365    +  promoter       lac promoter: promoter for the E. coli lac operon
   2373..2389    +  protein_bind   lac operator: The lac repressor binds to the lac operator to inhibit transcription in E. coli. This inhibition can be relieved by adding lactose or isopropyl-β-D-thiogalactopyranoside (IPTG). lac repressor encoded by lacI
   2426..2482    -  misc_feature   MCS: pUC18/19 multiple cloning site
   2479..2636    +  CDS            lacZα (fragment): LacZα fragment of β-galactosidase; lacZ fragment
   2642..2741    -  misc_feature   bom (fragment): basis of mobility region from pBR322
