[The description below was written by a language model from this plasmid's Addgene catalogue record and pLannotate feature annotations shown in this document.]
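Description:
pICH41264 is an empty level 0 cloning vector from a modular cloning system developed for the standardized, hierarchical assembly of multigene constructs. It is built on a self-made, pUC19-derived backbone and carries no insert. In such systems, level 0 vectors are the entry point where individual basic parts are cloned before being combined into transcription units and then multigene assemblies. The record does not say which class of part this vector accepts, and neither the type IIS restriction sites nor the fusion overhangs that would define this are annotated in the feature table. The catalogue lists a backbone size of 2,247 bp, whereas the deposited full sequence is 2,845 nt. The difference may correspond to the replaceable lacZα cassette, but the record does not say so.

The plasmid is propagated in E. coli at high copy number from a ColE1/pUC-type origin. Selection is with spectinomycin, conferred by an aadA aminoglycoside adenylyltransferase gene that sits downstream of a bla (AmpR) promoter. Short fragments of an integron integrase and a gentamicin acetyltransferase flank this marker. They are non-functional remnants, most likely carried over from the integron-type source of the aadA cassette. A partial bom region from pBR322 is also detected.

The cloning and screening region is a lacZα cassette with a CAP binding site, lac promoter and lac operator, followed by a pUC18/19 multiple cloning site and the lacZα fragment. A residual lacI fragment lies upstream. This cassette supports blue/white screening in an α-complementing host, because replacing it with an incoming part removes lacZα and gives white colonies, which distinguishes recombinants from unmodified vector.
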