Addgene plasmid #47993: pICH41264
Purpose: (Empty Backbone)
Depositing lab: Sylvestre Marillonnet. Depositing organization: Leibniz Institute of Plant Biochemistry (IPB). Publication: A modular cloning system for standardized assembly of multigene constructs. Weber E, Engler C, Gruetzner R, Werner S, Marillonnet S. PLoS One. 2011 Feb 18;6(2):e16765. doi: 10.1371/journal.pone.0016765. PubMed 21364738.
Backbone
  Vector backbone: pUC19-derived
  Backbone manufacturer: self-made
  Backbone size (bp): 2247
  Vector type: Unspecified
  Selectable markers: LacZ alpha
Growth in bacteria
  Bacterial resistance: Spectinomycin, 50 μg/mL
  Growth temperature: 37°C
  Growth strain: DH10B
  Copy number: High Copy
Gene/Insert
  Gene/Insert name: None
Terms and licenses: Academic/Nonprofit Terms; Industry Terms: Not Available to Industry
Depositor comments: level 0 cloning vector
How to cite: pICH41264 was a gift from Sylvestre Marillonnet (Addgene plasmid # 47993 ; http://n2t.net/addgene:47993 ; RRID:Addgene_47993)
