>Addgene plasmid #47993 | pICH41264 | addgene partial sequence | sequence record 70988 | MoCloF 5'-agcgaggaagcggaagagcg-3'
CGCCTCTCCCCGCGCGTTGGCCGATTCATTAATCACTCTGTGGTCTCAAGGTTTGTCTTCGCAGCTGGCA
CGACAGGTTTCCCGACTGGAAAGCGGGCAGTGAGCGCAACGCAATTAATGTGAGTTAGCTCACTCATTAG
GCACCCCAGGCTTTACACTTTATGCTTCCGGCTCGTATGTTGTGTGGAATTGTGAGCGGATAACAATTTC
ACACAGGAAACAGCTATGACCATGATTACGCCAAGCTTGCATGCCTGCAGGTCGACTCTAGAGGATCCCC
GGGTACCGAGCTCGAATTCACTGGCCGTCGTTTTACAACGTCGTGACTGGGAAAACCCTGGCGTTACCCA
ACTTAATCGCCTTGCAGCACATCCCCCTTTCGCCAGCTGGCGTAATAGCGAAGAGGCCCGCACCGATCGC
CCTTCCCAACAGTTGCGCAGCCTGAATGGCGAATGGCGCCTGATGCGGTATTTTCTCCTTACGCATCTGT
GCGGTATTTCACACCGCATATGGTGCACTCTCAGTACAATCTGCTCTGATGCCGCATAGTTAAGCCAGCC
CCGACACCCGCCAACACCCGCTGACGCGCCCTGACGGGCTTGTCTGCTCCCGGCATCCGCTTACAGACAA
GCTGTGACGAAGACAAGCTTTGAGACCACGAAGTGGCTCTTCAGTGGACGAAAGGGCCTCGTGATACGCC
TATTTTTATAGGTTAATGTCATGATAATAATGGTTTCTTAGACGTCAGGTGGCACTTTTCGGGGAAATGT
GCGCGGAACCCCTATTTGTTTATTTTTCTAAATACATTCAAATATGTATCCGCTCATGAGACAATAACCC
TGATAAATGCTTCAATAATATTGAAAAAGGAAGAGTATGCGCTCACGCAACTGGTCCAGAACCTTGACCG
AACGCAGCGGTGGTAACGGCGCAGTGGCGGTTTTCATGGCTTGTTATGACTGTTTTTTTGGGGTACAGTC
TATGCCTCGGGCATCCAAGCAGCAAGCGCGTTACGCCGTGGGTCGATGTTTGATGTTATGGAGCAGCAAC
GATGTTACGCAGCAGGGCAGTCGCCCTAAAACAAAGTTAAACATCATGAGGGAAGCGGTGATCGCCG
